>Addgene plasmid #22503 | Ubc.IkBSR-Flag Pgk.Cre | depositor full sequence | sequence record 10340 | Author sequence
GTCGACGGATCGGGAGATCTCCCGATCCCCTATGGTGCACTCTCAGTACAATCTGCTCTGATGCCGCATA
GTTAAGCCAGTATCTGCTCCCTGCTTGTGTGTTGGAGGTCGCTGAGTAGTGCGCGAGCAAAATTTAAGCT
ACAACAAGGCAAGGCTTGACCGACAATTGCATGAAGAATCTGCTTAGGGTTAGGCGTTTTGCGCTGCTTC
GCGATGTACGGGCCAGATATACGCGTTGACATTGATTATTGACTAGTTATTAATAGTAATCAATTACGGG
GTCATTAGTTCATAGCCCATATATGGAGTTCCGCGTTACATAACTTACGGTAAATGGCCCGCCTGGCTGA
CCGCCCAACGACCCCCGCCCATTGACGTCAATAATGACGTATGTTCCCATAGTAACGCCAATAGGGACTT
TCCATTGACGTCAATGGGTGGAGTATTTACGGTAAACTGCCCACTTGGCAGTACATCAAGTGTATCATAT
GCCAAGTACGCCCCCTATTGACGTCAATGACGGTAAATGGCCCGCCTGGCATTATGCCCAGTACATGACC
TTATGGGACTTTCCTACTTGGCAGTACATCTACGTATTAGTCATCGCTATTACCATGGTGATGCGGTTTT
GGCAGTACATCAATGGGCGTGGATAGCGGTTTGACTCACGGGGATTTCCAAGTCTCCACCCCATTGACGT
CAATGGGAGTTTGTTTTGGCACCAAAATCAACGGGACTTTCCAAAATGTCGTAACAACTCCGCCCCATTG
ACGCAAATGGGCGGTAGGCGTGTACGGTGGGAGGTCTATATAAGCAGCGCGTTTTGCCTGTACTGGGTCT
CTCTGGTTAGACCAGATCTGAGCCTGGGAGCTCTCTGGCTAACTAGGGAACCCACTGCTTAAGCCTCAAT
AAAGCTTGCCTTGAGTGCTTCAAGTAGTGTGTGCCCGTCTGTTGTGTGACTCTGGTAACTAGAGATCCCT
CAGACCCTTTTAGTCAGTGTGGAAAATCTCTAGCAGTGGCGCCCGAACAGGGACTTGAAAGCGAAAGGGA
AACCAGAGGAGCTCTCTCGACGCAGGACTCGGCTTGCTGAAGCGCGCACGGCAAGAGGCGAGGGGCGGCG
ACTGGTGAGTACGCCAAAAATTTTGACTAGCGGAGGCTAGAAGGAGAGAGATGGGTGCGAGAGCGTCAGT
ATTAAGCGGGGGAGAATTAGATCGCGATGGGAAAAAATTCGGTTAAGGCCAGGGGGAAAGAAAAAATATA
AATTAAAACATATAGTATGGGCAAGCAGGGAGCTAGAACGATTCGCAGTTAATCCTGGCCTGTTAGAAAC
ATCAGAAGGCTGTAGACAAATACTGGGACAGCTACAACCATCCCTTCAGACAGGATCAGAAGAACTTAGA
TCATTATATAATACAGTAGCAACCCTCTATTGTGTGCATCAAAGGATAGAGATAAAAGACACCAAGGAAG
CTTTAGACAAGATAGAGGAAGAGCAAAACAAAAGTAAGACCACCGCACAGCAAGCGGCCGGCCGCGCTGA
TCTTCAGACCTGGAGGAGGAGATATGAGGGACAATTGGAGAAGTGAATTATATAAATATAAAGTAGTAAA
AATTGAACCATTAGGAGTAGCACCCACCAAGGCAAAGAGAAGAGTGGTGCAGAGAGAAAAAAGAGCAGTG
GGAATAGGAGCTTTGTTCCTTGGGTTCTTGGGAGCAGCAGGAAGCACTATGGGCGCAGCGTCAATGACGC
TGACGGTACAGGCCAGACAATTATTGTCTGGTATAGTGCAGCAGCAGAACAATTTGCTGAGGGCTATTGA
GGCGCAACAGCATCTGTTGCAACTCACAGTCTGGGGCATCAAGCAGCTCCAGGCAAGAATCCTGGCTGTG
GAAAGATACCTAAAGGATCAACAGCTCCTGGGGATTTGGGGTTGCTCTGGAAAACTCATTTGCACCACTG
CTGTGCCTTGGAATGCTAGTTGGAGTAATAAATCTCTGGAACAGATTTGGAATCACACGACCTGGATGGA
GTGGGACAGAGAAATTAACAATTACACAAGCTTAATACACTCCTTAATTGAAGAATCGCAAAACCAGCAA
GAAAAGAATGAACAAGAATTATTGGAATTAGATAAATGGGCAAGTTTGTGGAATTGGTTTAACATAACAA
ATTGGCTGTGGTATATAAAATTATTCATAATGATAGTAGGAGGCTTGGTAGGTTTAAGAATAGTTTTTGC
TGTACTTTCTATAGTGAATAGAGTTAGGCAGGGATATTCACCATTATCGTTTCAGACCCACCTCCCAACC
CCGAGGGGACCCGACAGGCCCGAAGGAATAGAAGAAGAAGGTGGAGAGAGAGACAGAGACAGATCCATTC
GATTAGTGAACGGATCGGCACTGCGTGCGCCAATTCTGCAGACAAATGGCAGTATTCATCCACAATTTTA
AAAGAAAAGGGGGGATTGGGGGGTACAGTGCAGGGGAAAGAATAGTAGACATAATAGCAACAGACATACA
AACTAAAGAATTACAAAAACAAATTACAAAAATTCAAAATTTTCGGGTTTATTACAGGGACAGCAGAGAT
CCAGTTTGGTTAGTACCGGGCCCGCTCTAGACGGTTGATCTGGCCTCCGCGCCGGGTTTTGGCGCCTCCC
GCGGGCGCCCCCCTCCTCACGGCGAGCGCTGCCACGTCAGACGAAGGGCGCAGGAGCGTCCTGATCCTTC
CGCCCGGACGCTCAGGACAGCGGCCCGCTGCTCATAAGACTCGGCCTTAGAACCCCAGTATCAGCAGAAG
GACATTTTAGGACGGGACTTGGGTGACTCTAGGGCACTGGTTTTCTTTCCAGAGAGCGGAACAGGCGAGG
AAAAGTAGTCCCTTCTCGGCGATTCTGCGGAGGGATCTCCGTGGGGCGGTGAACGCCGATGATTATATAA
GGACGCGCCGGGTGTGGCACAGCTAGTTCCGTCGCAGCCGGGATTTGGGTCGCGGTTCTTGTTTGTGGAT
CGCTGTGATCGTCACTTGGTGAGTAGCGGGCTGCTGGGCTGGCCGGGGCTTTCGTGGCCGCCGGGCCGCT
CGGTGGGACGGAAGCGTGTGGAGAGACCGCCAAGGGCTGTAGTCTGGGTCCGCGAGCAAGGTTGCCCTGA
ACTGGGGGTTGGGGGGAGCGCAGCAAAATGGCGGCTGTTCCCGAGTCTTGAATGGAAGACGCTTGTGAGG
CGGGCTGTGAGGTCGTTGAAACAAGGTGGGGGGCATGGTGGGCGGCAAGAACCCAAGGTCTTGAGGCCTT
CGCTAATGCGGGAAAGCTCTTATTCGGGTGAGATGGGCTGGGGCACCATCTGGGGACCCTGACGTGAAGT
TTGTCACTGACTGGAGAACTCGGTTTGTCGTCTGTTGCGGGGGCGGCAGTTATGCGGTGCCGTTGGGCAG
TGCACCCGTACCTTTGGGAGCGCGCGCCCTCGTCGTGTCGTGACGTCACCCGTTCTGTTGGCTTATAATG
CAGGGTGGGGCCACCTGCCGGTAGGTGTGCGGTAGGCTTTTCTCCGTCGCAGGACGCAGGGTTCGGGCCT
AGGGTAGGCTCTCCTGAATCGACAGGCGCCGGACCTCTGGTGAGGGGAGGGATAAGTGAGGCGTCAGTTT
CTTTGGTCGGTTTTATGTACCTATCTTCTTAAGTAGCTGAAGCTCCGGTTTTGAACTATGCGCTCGGGGT
TGGCGAGTGTGTTTTGTGAAGTTTTTTAGGCACCTTTTGAAATGTAATCATTTGGGTCAATATGTAATTT
TCAGTGTTAGACTAGTAAATTGTCCGCTAAATTCTGGCCGTTTTTGGCTTTTTTGTTAGACGAAGCTAAC
GCGCTAGCAAAGAATTCGCCACCATGTTTCAGCCAGCTGGGCACGGCCAGGACTGGGCCATGGAGGGCCC
GCGGGATGGCCTCAAGAAGGAGCGCTTGGTGGACGATCGCCACGACGCCGGCCTGGACGCCATGAAGGAC
GAGGAGTACGAGCAAATGGTGAAGGAGCTGCGGGAGATCCGCCTGCAGCCGCAGGAGGCGCCGCTGGCCG
CCGAGCCCTGGAAGCAGCAGCTCACGGAGGACGGAGACTCGTTCCTGCACTTGGCAATCATCCACGAAGA
GAAGCCGCTGACCATGGAAGTCATTGGTCAGGTGAAGGGAGACCTGGCCTTCCTCAACTTCCAGAACAAC
CTGCAGCAGACTCCACTCCACTTGGCTGTGATCACCAACCAGCCAGGAATTGCTGAGGCACTTCTGAAAG
CTGGCTGTGATCCTGAGCTCCGAGACTTTCGAGGAAATACCCCTCTACATCTTGCCTGTGAGCAGGGCTG
CCTGGCCAGTGTAGCAGTCTTGACGCAGACCTGCACACCCCAGCATCTCCACTCCGTCCTGCAGGCCACC
AACTACAATGGCCACACGTGTCTGCACCTAGCCTCTATCCACGGCTACCTGGCCATCGTGGAGCACTTGG
TGACTTTGGGTGCTGATGTCAACGCTCAGGAGCCCTGCAATGGCCGGACAGCCCTCCACCTTGCGGTGGA
CCTGCAGAATCCTGACCTGGTTTCGCTCTTGTTGAAATGTGGGGCTGATGTCAACAGGGTAACCTACCAA
GGCTACTCCCCCTACCAGCTTACCTGGGGCCGCCCAAGTACCCGGATACAGCAGCAGCTGGGCCAGCTGA
CCCTGGAAAATCTCCAGATGCTACCCGAGAGCGAGGATGAGGAGAGCTATGACACGGAGTCAGAATTAAC
AGAGGATGAGCTGCCCTATGATGACTGTGTGTTTGGAGGCCAGCGTCTGACATTAGATTACAAAGACGAT
GACGATAAATAAGCGGCCGCATTCTACCGGGTAGGGGAGGCGCTTTTCCCAAGGCAGTCTGGAGCATGCG
CTTTAGCAGCCCCGCTGGGCACTTGGCGCTACACAAGTGGCCTCTGGCCTCGCACACATTCCACATCCAC
CGGTAGGCGCCAACCGGCTCCGTTCTTTGGTGGCCCCTTCGCGCCACCTTCTACTCCTCCCCTAGTCAGG
AAGTTCCCCCCCGCCCCGCAGCTCGCGTCGTGCAGGACGTGACAAATGGAAGTAGCACGTCTCACTAGTC
TCGTGCAGATGGACAGCACCGCTGAGCAATGGAAGCGGGTAGGCCTTTGGGGCAGCGGCCAATAGCAGCT
TTGCTCCTTCGCTTTCTGGGCTCAGAGGCTGGGAAGGGGTGGGTCCGGGGGCGGGCTCAGGGGCGGGCTC
AGGGGCGGGGCGGGCGCCCGAAGGTCCTCCGGAGGCCCGGCATTCTGCACGCTTCAAAAGCGCACGTCTG
CCGCGCTGTTCTCCTCTTCCTCATCTCCGGGACCCGGGATGCCCAAGAAGAAGAGGAAGGTGTCCAATTT
ACTGACCGTACACCAAAATTTGCCTGCATTACCGGTCGATGCAACGAGTGATGAGGTTCGCAAGAACCTG
ATGGACATGTTCAGGGATCGCCAGGCGTTTTCTGAGCATACCTGGAAAATGCTTCTGTCCGTTTGCCGGT
CGTGGGCGGCATGGTGCAAGTTGAATAACCGGAAATGGTTTCCCGCAGAACCTGAAGATGTTCGCGATTA
TCTTCTATATCTTCAGGCGCGCGGTCTGGCAGTAAAAACTATCCAGCAACATTTGGGCCAGCTAAACATG
CTTCATCGTCGGTCCGGGCTGCCACGACCAAGTGACAGCAATGCTGTTTCACTGGTTATGCGGCGGATCC
GAAAAGAAAACGTTGATGCCGGTGAACGTGCAAAACAGGCTCTAGCGTTCGAACGCACTGATTTCGACCA
GGTTCGTTCACTCATGGAAAATAGCGATCGCTGCCAGGATATACGTAATCTGGCATTTCTGGGGATTGCT
TATAACACCCTGTTACGTATAGCCGAAATTGCCAGGATCAGGGTTAAAGATATCTCACGTACTGACGGTG
GGAGAATGTTAATCCATATTGGCAGAACGAAAACGCTGGTTAGCACCGCAGGTGTAGAGAAGGCACTTAG
CCTGGGGGTAACTAAACTGGTCGAGCGATGGATTTCCGTCTCTGGTGTAGCTGATGATCCGAATAACTAC
CTGTTTTGCCGGGTCAGAAAAAATGGTGTTGCCGCGCCATCTGCCACCAGCCAGCTATCAACTCGCGCCC
TGGAAGGGATTTTTGAAGCAACTCATCGATTGATTTACGGCGCTAAGGATGACTCTGGTCAGAGATACCT
GGCCTGGTCTGGACACAGTGCCCGTGTCGGAGCCGCGCGAGATATGGCCCGCGCTGGAGTTTCAATACCG
GAGATCATGCAAGCTGGTGGCTGGACCAATGTAAATATTGTCATGAACTATATCCGTAACCTGGATAGTG
AAACAGGGGCAATGGTGCGCCTGCTGGAAGATGGCGATTAGCCATGTTTAAGGGTTCCGGTTCCACTAGG
TACAATTCGATATCAAGCTTATCGATAATCAACCTCTGGATTACAAAATTTGTGAAAGATTGACTGGTAT
TCTTAACTATGTTGCTCCTTTTACGCTATGTGGATACGCTGCTTTAATGCCTTTGTATCATGCTATTGCT
TCCCGTATGGCTTTCATTTTCTCCTCCTTGTATAAATCCTGGTTGCTGTCTCTTTATGAGGAGTTGTGGC
CCGTTGTCAGGCAACGTGGCGTGGTGTGCACTGTGTTTGCTGACGCAACCCCCACTGGTTGGGGCATTGC
CACCACCTGTCAGCTCCTTTCCGGGACTTTCGCTTTCCCCCTCCCTATTGCCACGGCGGAACTCATCGCC
GCCTGCCTTGCCCGCTGCTGGACAGGGGCTCGGCTGTTGGGCACTGACAATTCCGTGGTGTTGTCGGGGA
AATCATCGTCCTTTCCTTGGCTGCTCGCCTGTGTTGCCACCTGGATTCTGCGCGGGACGTCCTTCTGCTA
CGTCCCTTCGGCCCTCAATCCAGCGGACCTTCCTTCCCGCGGCCTGCTGCCGGCTCTGCGGCCTCTTCCG
CGTCTTCGCCTTCGCCCTCAGACGAGTCGGATCTCCCTTTGGGCCGCCTCCCCGCATCGATACCGTCGAC
CTCGATCGAGACCTAGAAAAACATGGAGCAATCACAAGTAGCAATACAGCAGCTACCAATGCTGATTGTG
CCTGGCTAGAAGCACAAGAGGAGGAGGAGGTGGGTTTTCCAGTCACACCTCAGGTACCTTTAAGACCAAT
GACTTACAAGGCAGCTGTAGATCTTAGCCACTTTTTAAAAGAAAAGGGGGGACTGGAAGGGCTAATTCAC
TCCCAACGAAGACAAGATATCCTTGATCTGTGGATCTACCACACACAAGGCTACTTCCCTGATTGGCAGA
ACTACACACCAGGGCCAGGGATCAGATATCCACTGACCTTTGGATGGTGCTACAAGCTAGTACCAGTTGA
GCAAGAGAAGGTAGAAGAAGCCAATGAAGGAGAGAACACCCGCTTGTTACACCCTGTGAGCCTGCATGGG
ATGGATGACCCGGAGAGAGAAGTATTAGAGTGGAGGTTTGACAGCCGCCTAGCATTTCATCACATGGCCC
GAGAGCTGCATCCGGACTGTACTGGGTCTCTCTGGTTAGACCAGATCTGAGCCTGGGAGCTCTCTGGCTA
ACTAGGGAACCCACTGCTTAAGCCTCAATAAAGCTTGCCTTGAGTGCTTCAAGTAGTGTGTGCCCGTCTG
TTGTGTGACTCTGGTAACTAGAGATCCCTCAGACCCTTTTAGTCAGTGTGGAAAATCTCTAGCAGCATGT
GAGCAAAAGGCCAGCAAAAGGCCAGGAACCGTAAAAAGGCCGCGTTGCTGGCGTTTTTCCATAGGCTCCG
CCCCCCTGACGAGCATCACAAAAATCGACGCTCAAGTCAGAGGTGGCGAAACCCGACAGGACTATAAAGA
TACCAGGCGTTTCCCCCTGGAAGCTCCCTCGTGCGCTCTCCTGTTCCGACCCTGCCGCTTACCGGATACC
TGTCCGCCTTTCTCCCTTCGGGAAGCGTGGCGCTTTCTCATAGCTCACGCTGTAGGTATCTCAGTTCGGT
GTAGGTCGTTCGCTCCAAGCTGGGCTGTGTGCACGAACCCCCCGTTCAGCCCGACCGCTGCGCCTTATCC
GGTAACTATCGTCTTGAGTCCAACCCGGTAAGACACGACTTATCGCCACTGGCAGCAGCCACTGGTAACA
GGATTAGCAGAGCGAGGTATGTAGGCGGTGCTACAGAGTTCTTGAAGTGGTGGCCTAACTACGGCTACAC
TAGAAGAACAGTATTTGGTATCTGCGCTCTGCTGAAGCCAGTTACCTTCGGAAAAAGAGTTGGTAGCTCT
TGATCCGGCAAACAAACCACCGCTGGTAGCGGTGGTTTTTTTGTTTGCAAGCAGCAGATTACGCGCAGAA
AAAAAGGATCTCAAGAAGATCCTTTGATCTTTTCTACGGGGTCTGACGCTCAGTGGAACGAAAACTCACG
TTAAGGGATTTTGGTCATGAGATTATCAAAAAGGATCTTCACCTAGATCCTTTTAAATTAAAAATGAAGT
TTTAAATCAATCTAAAGTATATATGAGTAAACTTGGTCTGACAGTTACCAATGCTTAATCAGTGAGGCAC
CTATCTCAGCGATCTGTCTATTTCGTTCATCCATAGTTGCCTGACTCCCCGTCGTGTAGATAACTACGAT
ACGGGAGGGCTTACCATCTGGCCCCAGTGCTGCAATGATACCGCGAGACCCACGCTCACCGGCTCCAGAT
TTATCAGCAATAAACCAGCCAGCCGGAAGGGCCGAGCGCAGAAGTGGTCCTGCAACTTTATCCGCCTCCA
TCCAGTCTATTAATTGTTGCCGGGAAGCTAGAGTAAGTAGTTCGCCAGTTAATAGTTTGCGCAACGTTGT
TGCCATTGCTACAGGCATCGTGGTGTCACGCTCGTCGTTTGGTATGGCTTCATTCAGCTCCGGTTCCCAA
CGATCAAGGCGAGTTACATGATCCCCCATGTTGTGCAAAAAAGCGGTTAGCTCCTTCGGTCCTCCGATCG
TTGTCAGAAGTAAGTTGGCCGCAGTGTTATCACTCATGGTTATGGCAGCACTGCATAATTCTCTTACTGT
CATGCCATCCGTAAGATGCTTTTCTGTGACTGGTGAGTACTCAACCAAGTCATTCTGAGAATAGTGTATG
CGGCGACCGAGTTGCTCTTGCCCGGCGTCAATACGGGATAATACCGCGCCACATAGCAGAACTTTAAAAG
TGCTCATCATTGGAAAACGTTCTTCGGGGCGAAAACTCTCAAGGATCTTACCGCTGTTGAGATCCAGTTC
GATGTAACCCACTCGTGCACCCAACTGATCTTCAGCATCTTTTACTTTCACCAGCGTTTCTGGGTGAGCA
AAAACAGGAAGGCAAAATGCCGCAAAAAAGGGAATAAGGGCGACACGGAAATGTTGAATACTCATACTCT
TCCTTTTTCAATATTATTGAAGCATTTATCAGGGTTATTGTCTCATGAGCGGATACATATTTGAATGTAT
TTAGAAAAATAAACAAATAGGGGTTCCGCGCACATTTCCCCGAAAAGTGCCACCTGAC
Features (pLannotate 1.2.2; 22 found; start..end, strand, type, name):
     31..83      -  misc_feature   bom (fragment): basis of mobility region from pBR322
    238..617     +  enhancer       CMV enhancer: human cytomegalovirus immediate early enhancer
    618..817     +  promoter       CMV promoter: human cytomegalovirus (CMV) immediate early promoter
    835..1015    +  LTR            5' LTR (truncated): truncated 5' long terminal repeat (LTR) from HIV-1
   1062..1187    +  misc_feature   HIV-1 Ψ: packaging signal of human immunodeficiency virus type 1
   1171..1509    +  CDS            HIV-1 gag (fragment): gag protein from human immunodeficiency virus 1; gag
   1686..1919    +  misc_feature   RRE: The Rev response element (RRE) of HIV-1 allows for Rev-dependent mRNA export from the nucleus to the cytoplasm.
   2296..2396    +  CDS            Rev (fragment): human immunodeficiency virus 1 (HIV-1) Rev protein; rev; enhances nuclear export of unspliced and incompletely spliced viral mRNAs
   2446..2563    +  misc_feature   cPPT/CTS: central polypurine tract and central termination sequence of HIV-1
   2632..3841    +  promoter       UbC promoter: human ubiquitin C promoter
   3874..4815    +  CDS            Nfkbia: IKBA_MOUSE - Also known as Ikba. Experimental evidence at protein level: Swiss-Prot protein existence level 1. Inhibits the activity of dimeric NF-kappa-B/REL complexes by trapping REL dimers in the cytoplasm through masking of their nuclear localization signals. On cellular stimulation by immune and proinflammatory responses, becomes phosphorylated promoting ubiquitination and degradation, enabling the dimeric RELA to translocate to the nucleus and activate transcription. From Mus musculus (Mouse).
   4819..4839    +  CDS            3xFLAG (fragment): three tandem FLAG® epitope tags
   4859..5351    +  promoter       PGK promoter: mouse phosphoglycerate kinase 1 promoter
   5381..6411    +  CDS            Cre (fragment): site-specific recombinase Cre is a site-specific recombinase from bacteriophage P1. Recombination occurs at loxP sequences.
   6444..6467    +  misc_feature   MCS (fragment): pBluescript multiple cloning site
   6467..7055    +  misc_feature   WPRE: woodchuck hepatitis virus posttranscriptional regulatory element
   7056..7075    +  misc_feature   MCS (fragment): pBluescript multiple cloning site
   7077..7577    +  CDS            nef (fragment): NEF_HV1LA - Experimental evidence at protein level: Swiss-Prot protein existence level 1. Extracellular Nef protein targets CD4(+) T-lymphocytes for apoptosis by interacting with CXCR4 surface receptors. From Human immunodeficiency virus type 1 group M subtype B (isolate Lai) (HIV-1).
   7584..7764    +  LTR            5' LTR (truncated): truncated 5' long terminal repeat (LTR) from HIV-1
   7826..8414    -  rep_origin     ori: high-copy-number ColE1/pMB1/pBR322/pUC origin of replication
   8585..9445    -  CDS            AmpR: β-lactamase; bla; confers resistance to ampicillin, carbenicillin, and related antibiotics
   9446..9550    -  promoter       AmpR promoter: bla
