[The description below was written by a language model from this plasmid's Addgene catalogue record and pLannotate feature annotations shown in this document.]
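Description:
Ubc.IkBSR-Flag Pgk.Cre is an HIV-1-based lentiviral transfer plasmid for mammalian expression, built on the UbC.Luciferase.PGK.Cre backbone by replacing the luciferase gene with a mouse IκBα super repressor between EcoRI and NotI sites. It is propagated in bacteria through a high-copy ColE1/pUC-type origin and selected with ampicillin via the β-lactamase gene. The deposited full sequence is about 9.6 kb. The viral portion begins with a CMV enhancer/promoter fused to a truncated 5' LTR, an arrangement that drives genomic RNA transcription in packaging cells. This is followed by the Ψ packaging signal with a gag fragment, the Rev response element for Rev-dependent nuclear export, and the cPPT/CTS. A WPRE lies downstream of the payload to enhance transcript expression, followed by a nef fragment and a second truncated LTR element at the 3' end.

The payload consists of two independent expression units in tandem. The human ubiquitin C promoter drives a Kozak-initiated Nfkbia coding sequence carrying a C-terminal Flag epitope and a stop codon. The record calls this a super repressor but does not list the specific mutations; such a form of IκBα generally resists signal-induced degradation and so holds NF-κB dimers in the cytoplasm. Immediately downstream, the mouse PGK promoter drives Cre recombinase. A single transduced cell therefore both undergoes Cre-mediated recombination of any loxP-flanked alleles it carries and expresses the NF-κB inhibitor. This matches the associated study, which examined the requirement for NF-κB signalling in a mouse model of lung adenocarcinoma. There, such a virus would presumably allow recombination of conditional alleles and pathway blockade in the same cells.
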