Addgene plasmid #22503: Ubc.IkBSR-Flag Pgk.Cre
Depositing lab: Tyler Jacks. Depositing organization: Massachusetts Institute of Technology. Publication: Requirement for NF-kappaB signalling in a mouse model of lung adenocarcinoma. Meylan E, Dooley AL, Feldser DM, Shen L, Turk E, Ouyang C, Jacks T. Nature. 2009 Nov 5;462(7269):104-7. doi: 10.1038/nature08462. Epub 2009 Oct 21. PubMed 19847165.
Backbone
  Vector backbone: UbC.Luciferase.PGK.Cre
  Backbone manufacturer: Available at Addgene (#20905)
  Backbone size w/o insert (bp): 8609
  Vector type: Mammalian Expression, Lentiviral, Cre/Lox
Growth in bacteria
  Bacterial resistance: Ampicillin, 100 μg/mL
  Growth temperature: 37°C
  Growth strain: Stbl3
  Copy number: Unknown
Gene/Insert
  Gene/Insert name: IkBSR (alt names: IkappaBalpha super repressor; IkB-SR)
  Species: M. musculus (mouse)
  Insert size (bp): 969
  Tag / fusion protein: Flag (C terminal on insert)
  Cloning method: Restriction Enzyme; 5′ cloning site EcoRI (not destroyed); 3′ cloning site NotI (not destroyed)
  Sequencing primers: 5′ n/a; 3′ MSCV rev
Terms and licenses: Academic/Nonprofit Terms; Industry Terms: Not Available to Industry
Depositor comments: Mouse IkappaBalpha super repressor, Flag tagged (C-terminus). Cloned EcoRI-NotI in UbC.Luciferase.PGK.Cre vector in place of Luciferase: UBC promoter-Kozak-IkBaSR-Flag-STOP—PGK promoter-Cre.
How to cite: Ubc.IkBSR-Flag Pgk.Cre was a gift from Tyler Jacks (Addgene plasmid # 22503 ; http://n2t.net/addgene:22503 ; RRID:Addgene_22503)
