>Addgene plasmid #22503 | Ubc.IkBSR-Flag Pgk.Cre | addgene partial sequence | sequence record 28291 | 22503 with hUBCpro-F
TGTGAGTTTTTTAGGCACCTTTTGAAATGTAATCATTTGGGTCAATATGTAATTTTCAGTGTTAGACTAG
TAAATTGTCCGCTAAATTCTGGCCGTTTTTGGCTTTTTTGTTAGACGAAGCTAACGCGCTAGCAAAGAAT
TCGCCACCATGTTTCAGCCAGCTGGGCACGGCCAGGACTGGGCCATGGAGGGCCCGCGGGATGGCCTCAA
GAAGGAGCGCTTGGTGGACGATCGCCACGACGCCGGCCTGGACGCCATGAAGGACGAGGAGTACGAGCAA
ATGGTGAAGGAGCTGCGGGAGATCCGCCTGCAGCCGCAGGAGGCGCCGCTGGCCGCCGAGCCCTGGAAGC
AGCAGCTCACGGAGGACGGAGACTCGTTCCTGCACTTGGCAATCATCCACGAAGAGAAGCCGCTGACCAT
GGAAGTCATTGGTCAGGTGAAGGGAGACCTGGCCTTCCTCAACTTCCAGAACAACCTGCAGCAGACTCCA
CTCCACTTGGCTGTGATCACCAACCAGCCAGGAATTGCTGAGGCACTTCTGAAAGCTGGCTGTGATCCTG
AGCTCCGAGAC
